>Addgene plasmid #113838 | CAG-loxP-3xpA-sfGFP-tdTomato T2A GST XE | addgene full sequence | sequence record 226927 | Addgene NGS Result
GTGGCACTTTTCGGGGAAATGTGCGCGGAACCCCTATTTGTTTATTTTTCTAAATACATTCAAATATGTA
TCCGCTCATGAGACAATAACCCTGATAAATGCTTCAATAATATTGAAAAAGGAAGAGTATGAGTATTCAA
CATTTCCGTGTCGCCCTTATTCCCTTTTTTGCGGCATTTTGCCTTCCTGTTTTTGCTCACCCAGAAACGC
TGGTGAAAGTAAAAGATGCTGAAGATCAGTTGGGTGCACGAGTGGGTTACATCGAACTGGATCTCAACAG
CGGTAAGATCCTTGAGAGTTTTCGCCCCGAAGAACGTTTTCCAATGATGAGCACTTTTAAAGTTCTGCTA
TGTGGCGCGGTATTATCCCGTATTGACGCCGGGCAAGAGCAACTCGGTCGCCGCATACACTATTCTCAGA
ATGACTTGGTTGAGTACTCACCAGTCACAGAAAAGCATCTTACGGATGGCATGACAGTAAGAGAATTATG
CAGTGCTGCCATAACCATGAGTGATAACACTGCGGCCAACTTACTTCTGACAACGATCGGAGGACCGAAG
GAGCTAACCGCTTTTTTGCACAACATGGGGGATCATGTAACTCGCCTTGATCGTTGGGAACCGGAGCTGA
ATGAAGCCATACCAAACGACGAGCGTGACACCACGATGCCTGTAGCAATGGCAACAACGTTGCGCAAACT
ATTAACTGGCGAACTACTTACTCTAGCTTCCCGGCAACAATTAATAGACTGGATGGAGGCGGATAAAGTT
GCAGGACCACTTCTGCGCTCGGCCCTTCCGGCTGGCTGGTTTATTGCTGATAAATCTGGAGCCGGTGAGC
GTGGGTCTCGCGGTATCATTGCAGCACTGGGGCCAGATGGTAAGCCCTCCCGTATCGTAGTTATCTACAC
GACGGGGAGTCAGGCAACTATGGATGAACGAAATAGACAGATCGCTGAGATAGGTGCCTCACTGATTAAG
CATTGGTAACTGTCAGACCAAGTTTACTCATATATACTTTAGATTGATTTAAAACTTCATTTTTAATTTA
AAAGGATCTAGGTGAAGATCCTTTTTGATAATCTCATGACCAAAATCCCTTAACGTGAGTTTTCGTTCCA
CTGAGCGTCAGACCCCGTAGAAAAGATCAAAGGATCTTCTTGAGATCCTTTTTTTCTGCGCGTAATCTGC
TGCTTGCAAACAAAAAAACCACCGCTACCAGCGGTGGTTTGTTTGCCGGATCAAGAGCTACCAACTCTTT
TTCCGAAGGTAACTGGCTTCAGCAGAGCGCAGATACCAAATACTGTTCTTCTAGTGTAGCCGTAGTTAGG
CCACCACTTCAAGAACTCTGTAGCACCGCCTACATACCTCGCTCTGCTAATCCTGTTACCAGTGGCTGCT
GCCAGTGGCGATAAGTCGTGTCTTACCGGGTTGGACTCAAGACGATAGTTACCGGATAAGGCGCAGCGGT
CGGGCTGAACGGGGGGTTCGTGCACACAGCCCAGCTTGGAGCGAACGACCTACACCGAACTGAGATACCT
ACAGCGTGAGCTATGAGAAAGCGCCACGCTTCCCGAAGGGAGAAAGGCGGACAGGTATCCGGTAAGCGGC
AGGGTCGGAACAGGAGAGCGCACGAGGGAGCTTCCAGGGGGAAACGCCTGGTATCTTTATAGTCCTGTCG
GGTTTCGCCACCTCTGACTTGAGCGTCGATTTTTGTGATGCTCGTCAGGGGGGCGGAGCCTATGGAAAAA
CGCCAGCAACGCGGCCTTTTTACGGTTCCTGGCCTTTTGCTGGCCTTTTGCTCACATGTTCTTTCCTGCG
TTATCCCCTGATTCTGTGGATAACCGTATTACCGCCTTTGAGTGAGCTGATACCGCTCGCCGCAGCCGAA
CGACCGAGCGCAGCGAGTCAGTGAGCGAGGAAGCGGAAGAGCGCCCAATACGCAAACCGCCTCTCCCCGC
GCGTTGGCCGATTCATTAATGCAGCTGGCACGACAGGTTTCCCGACTGGAAAGCGGGCAGTGAGCGCAAC
GCAATTAATGTGAGTTAGCTCACTCATTAGGCACCCCAGGCTTTACACTTTATGCTTCCGGCTCGTATGT
TGTGTGGAATTGTGAGCGGATAACAATTTCACACAGGAAACAGCTATGACCATGATTACGCCAAGCGCGC
AATTAAGTTTAAACAAGGGCAGGATGTGTCAAACTGCCAATAGAGAACTACTTACTCTTCAGGCTGAAGC
TGATGGAACAGGTAACAAAGGCAAACACTAATCATGATCAGCAAGATGAAGCAGAAAGGGAACAAGGGGA
TATTAAATGTGTATAGACACGCTAGAGAGATGGCTCAGCAGTTAAGAGAACTAGCTGGTCTTTCAGAGGT
CCTGAGATCAATACCGGTCATGGTCGACATTGATTATTGACTAGTTATTAATAGTAATCAATTACGGGGT
CATTAGTTCATAGCCCATATATGGAGTTCCGCGTTACATAACTTACGGTAAATGGCCCGCCTGGCTGACC
GCCCAACGACCCCCGCCCATTGACGTCAATAATGACGTATGTTCCCATAGTAACGCCAATAGGGACTTTC
CATTGACGTCAATGGGTGGAGTATTTACGGTAAACTGCCCACTTGGCAGTACATCAAGTGTATCATATGC
CAAGTACGCCCCCTATTGACGTCAATGACGGTAAATGGCCCGCCTGGCATTATGCCCAGTACATGACCTT
ATGGGACTTTCCTACTTGGCAGTACATCTACGTATTAGTCATCGCTATTACCATGGTCGAGGTGAGCCCC
ACGTTCTGCTTCACTCTCCCCATCTCCCCCCCCTCCCCACCCCCAATTTTGTATTTATTTATTTTTTAAT
TATTTTGTGCAGCGATGGGGGCGGGGGGGGGGGGGGGGCGCGCGCCAGGCGGGGCGGGGCGGGGCGAGGG
GCGGGGCGGGGCGAGGCGGAGAGGTGCGGCGGCAGCCAATCAGAGCGGCGCGCTCCGAAAGTTTCCTTTT
ATGGCGAGGCGGCGGCGGCGGCGGCCCTATAAAAAGCGAAGCGCGCGGCGGGCGGGAGTCGCTGCGCGCT
GCCTTCGCCCCGTGCCCCGCTCCGCCGCCGCCTCGCGCCGCCCGCCCCGGCTCTGACTGACCGCGTTACT
CCCACAGGTGAGCGGGCGGGACGGCCCTTCTCCTCCGGGCTGTAATTAGCGCTTGGTTTAATGACGGCTT
GTTTCTTTTCTGTGGCTGCGTGAAAGCCTTGAGGGGCTCCGGGAGGGCCCTTTGTGCGGGGGGAGCGGCT
CGGGGGGTGCGTGCGTGTGTGTGTGCGTGGGGAGCGCCGCGTGCGGCTCCGCGCTGCCCGGCGGCTGTGA
GCGCTGCGGGCGCGGCGCGGGGCTTTGTGCGCTCCGCAGTGTGCGCGAGGGGAGCGCGGCCGGGGGCGGT
GCCCCGCGGTGCGGGGGGGGCTGCGAGGGGAACAAAGGCTGCGTGCGGGGTGTGTGCGTGGGGGGGTGAG
CAGGGGGTGTGGGCGCGTCGGTCGGGCTGCAACCCCCCCTGCACCCCCCTCCCCGAGTTGCTGAGCACGG
CCCGGCTTCGGGTGCGGGGCTCCGTACGGGGCGTGGCGCGGGGCTCGCCGTGCCGGGCGGGGGGTGGCGG
CAGGTGGGGGTGCCGGGCGGGGCGGGGCCGCCTCGGGCCGGGGAGGGCTCGGGGGAGGGGCGCGGCGGCC
CCCGGAGCGCCGGCGGCTGTCGAGGCGCGGCGAGCCGCAGCCATTGCCTTTTATGGTAATCGTGCGAGAG
GGCGCAGGGACTTCCTTTGTCCCAAATCTGTGCGGAGCCGAAATCTGGGAGGCGCCGCCGCACCCCCTCT
AGCGGGCGCGGGGCGAAGCGGTGCGGCGCCGGCAGGAAGGAAATGGGCGGGGAGGGCCTTCGTGCGTCGC
CGCGCCGCCGTCCCCTTCTCCCTCTCCAGCCTCGGGGCTGTCCGCGGGGGGACGGCTGCCTTCGGGGGGG
ACGGGGCAGGGCGGGGTTCGGCTTCTGGCGTGTGACCGGCGGCTCTAGAGCCTCTGCTAACCATGTTCAT
GCCTTCTTCTTTTTCCTACAGCTCCTGGGCAACGTGCTGGTTATTGTGCTGTCTCATCATTTTGGCAAAG
AATTGCTAGCATAACTTCGTATAGCATACATTATACGAAGTTATAGCCACCGCGGTGGCGGCCGCTCTAG
AATCATAATCAGCCATACCACATTTGTAGAGGTTTTACTTGCTTTAAAAAACCTCCCACACCTCCCCCTG
AACCTGAAACATAAAATGAATGCAATTGTTGTTGTTAACTTGTTTATTGCAGCTTATAATGGTTACAAAT
AAAGCAATAGCATCACAAATTTCACAAATAAAGCATTTTTTTCACTGCATTCTAGTTGTGGTTTGTCCAA
ACTCATCAATGTATCTTAACTAGAATCATAATCAGCCATACCACATTTGTAGAGGTTTTACTTGCTTTAA
AAAACCTCCCACACCTCCCCCTGAACCTGAAACATAAAATGAATGCAATTGTTGTTGTTAACTTGTTTAT
TGCAGCTTATAATGGTTACAAATAAAGCAATAGCATCACAAATTTCACAAATAAAGCATTTTTTTCACTG
CATTCTAGTTGTGGTTTGTCCAAACTCATCAATGTATCTTAACTAGAATCATAATCAGCCATACCACATT
TGTAGAGGTTTTACTTGCTTTAAAAAACCTCCCACACCTCCCCCTGAACCTGAAACATAAAATGAATGCA
ATTGTTGTTGTTAACTTGTTTATTGCAGCTTATAATGGTTACAAATAAAGCAATAGCATCACAAATTTCA
CAAATAAAGCATTTTTTTCACTGCATTCTAGTTGTGGTTTGTCCAAACTCATCAATGTATCTTAACTAGT
GGATCTCATGCCTAGGATAACTTCGTATAGCATACATTATACGAAGTTATAGGCGCGCCATGAGCAAAGG
AGAAGAACTTTTCACTGGAGTTGTCCCAATTCTTGTTGAATTAGATGGTGATGTTAATGGGCACAAATTT
TCTGTCCGTGGAGAGGGTGAAGGTGATGCTACAAACGGAAAACTCACCCTTAAATTTATTTGCACTACTG
GAAAACTACCTGTTCCGTGGCCAACACTTGTCACTACTCTGACCTATGGTGTTCAATGCTTTTCCCGTTA
TCCGGATCACATGAAACGGCATGACTTTTTCAAGAGTGCCATGCCCGAAGGTTATGTACAGGAACGCACT
ATATCTTTCAAAGATGACGGGACCTACAAGACGCGTGCTGAAGTCAAGTTTGAAGGTGATACCCTTGTTA
ATCGTATCGAGTTAAAGGGTATTGATTTTAAAGAAGATGGAAACATTCTTGGACACAAACTCGAGTACAA
CTTTAACTCACACAATGTATACATCACGGCAGACAAACAAAAGAATGGAATCAAAGCTAACTTCAAAATT
CGCCACAACGTTGAAGATGGTTCCGTTCAACTAGCAGACCATTATCAACAAAATACTCCAATTGGCGATG
GCCCTGTCCTTTTACCAGACAACCATTACCTGTCGACACAATCTGTCCTTTCGAAAGATCCCAACGAAAA
GCGTGACCACATGGTCCTTCTTGAGTTTGTAACTGCTGCTGGGATTACACATGGCATGGATGAGCTCTAC
AAAGGCGGCTCCGGCGGCCGCTCCGAGGGCCGCGGCAGCCTGCTGACATGCGGCGACGTGGAAGAGAACC
CGGGCCCTGGCAGCACAATGGTGAGCAAGGGCGAGGAGGTCATCAAAGAATTCATGCGCTTCAAGGTGCG
CATGGAGGGCTCCATGAACGGCCACGAGTTCGAGATCGAGGGCGAGGGCGAGGGCCGCCCCTACGAGGGC
ACCCAGACCGCCAAGCTGAAGGTGACCAAGGGCGGCCCCCTGCCCTTCGCCTGGGACATCCTGTCCCCCC
AGTTCATGTACGGCTCCAAGGCGTACGTGAAGCACCCCGCCGACATCCCCGATTACAAGAAGCTGTCCTT
CCCCGAGGGCTTCAAGTGGGAGCGCGTGATGAACTTCGAGGACGGCGGTCTGGTGACCGTGACCCAGGAC
TCCTCCCTGCAGGACGGCACGCTGATCTACAAGGTGAAGATGCGCGGCACCAACTTCCCCCCCGACGGCC
CCGTAATGCAGAAGAAGACCATGGGCTGGGAGGCCTCCACCGAGCGCCTGTACCCCCGCGACGGCGTGCT
GAAGGGCGAGATCCACCAGGCCCTGAAGCTGAAGGACGGCGGCCACTACCTGGTGGAGTTCAAGACCATC
TACATGGCCAAGAAGCCCGTGCAACTGCCCGGCTACTACTACGTGGACACCAAGCTGGACATCACCTCCC
ACAACGAGGACTACACCATCGTGGAACAGTACGAGCGCTCCGAGGGCCGCCACCACCTGTTCCTGGGGCA
TGGCACCGGCAGCACCGGCAGCGGCAGCTCCGGCACCGCCTCCTCCGAGGACAACAACATGGCCGTCATC
AAAGAGTTCATGCGCTTCAAGGTGCGCATGGAGGGCTCCATGAACGGCCACGAGTTCGAGATCGAGGGCG
AGGGCGAGGGCCGCCCCTACGAGGGCACCCAGACCGCCAAGCTGAAGGTGACCAAGGGCGGCCCCCTGCC
CTTCGCCTGGGACATCCTGTCCCCCCAGTTCATGTACGGCTCCAAGGCGTACGTGAAGCACCCCGCCGAC
ATCCCCGATTACAAGAAGCTGTCCTTCCCCGAGGGCTTCAAGTGGGAGCGCGTGATGAACTTCGAGGACG
GCGGTCTGGTGACCGTGACCCAGGACTCCTCCCTGCAGGACGGCACGCTGATCTACAAGGTGAAGATGCG
CGGCACCAACTTCCCCCCCGACGGCCCCGTAATGCAGAAGAAGACCATGGGCTGGGAGGCCTCCACCGAG
CGCCTGTACCCCCGCGACGGCGTGCTGAAGGGCGAGATCCACCAGGCCCTGAAGCTGAAGGACGGCGGCC
ACTACCTGGTGGAGTTCAAGACCATCTACATGGCCAAGAAGCCCGTGCAACTGCCCGGCTACTACTACGT
GGACACCAAGCTGGACATCACCTCCCACAACGAGGACTACACCATCGTGGAACAGTACGAGCGCTCCGAG
GGCCGCCACCACCTGTTCCTGTACGGCATGGACGAGCTGTACAAGTAAGGCGCGCCAACCTCTGGATTAC
AAAATTTGTGAAAGATTGACTGGTATTCTTAACTATGTTGCTCCTTTTACGCTATGTGGATACGCTGCTT
TAATGCCTTTGTATCATGCTATTGCTTCCCGTATGGCTTTCATTTTCTCCTCCTTGTATAAATCCTGGTT
GCTGTCTCTTTATGAGGAGTTGTGGCCCGTTGTCAGGCAACGTGGCGTGGTGTGCACTGTGTTTGCTGAC
GCAACCCCCACTGGTTGGGGCATTGCCACCACCTGTCAGCTCCTTTCCGGGACTTTCGCTTTCCCCCTCC
CTATTGCCACGGCGGAACTCATCGCCGCCTGCCTTGCCCGCTGCTGGACAGGGGCTCGGCTGTTGGGCAC
TGACAATTCCGTGGTGTTGTCGGGGAAATCATCGTCCTTTCCTTGGCTGCTCGCCTGTGTTGCCACCTGG
ATTCTGCGCGGGACGTCCTTCTGCTACGTCCCTTCGGCCCTCAATCCAGCGGACCTTCCTTCCCGCGGCC
TGCTGCCGGCTCTGCGGCCTCTTCCGCGTCTTCGCCTTCGCCCTCAGACGAGTCGGATCTCCCTTTGGGC
CGCCTCCCCGCAGGATCCACTAGAGCGGCCGCCTAGAGCTCGCTATCAGCCTCGACTGTGCCTTCTAGTT
GCCAGCCATCTGTTGTTTGCCCCTCCCCCGTGCCTTCCTTGACCCTGGAAGGTGCCACTCCCACTGTCCT
TTCCTAATAAAATGAGGAAATTGCATCGCATTGTCTGAGTAGGTGTCATTCTATTCTGGGGGGTGGGGTG
GGGCAGGACAGCAAGGGGGAGGATTGGGAAGACAATAGCAGGCATGCTGGGGATGCGGTGGGCTCTATGG
CTTCTGAGGCGGAAAGAACCAGCTGGGGCTCGACTAGAGCTTGCGGAACCCTTAAGCTTGTCATTCGAAT
TTAGACACCCACATGGTGGCTCATGACCATCTATCTATAAATGGATCTGATTTTCATGTCTGGCAGTGTA
CAGAAGCTAACTGAAGAAAGGTGGAAGACCCACAAGAGTTCAAGGTACCCAATTCGCCCTATAGTGAGTC
GTATTACAATTCACTGGCCGTCGTTTTACAACGTCGTGACTGGGAAAACCCTGGCGTTACCCAACTTAAT
CGCCTTGCAGCACATCCCCCTTTCGCCAGCTGGCGTAATAGCGAAGAGGCCCGCACCGATCGCCCTTCCC
AACAGTTGCGCAGCCTGAATGGCGAATGGCAAATTGTAAGCGTTAATATTTTGTTAAAATTCGCGTTAAA
TTTTTGTTAAATCAGCTCATTTTTTAACCAATAGGCCGAAATCGGCAAAATCCCTTATAAATCAAAAGAA
TAGACCGAGATAGGGT
[37 nt withheld, positions 8557-8593]
AAAGAACGTGGACTCCAACGTCAAAGG
[49 nt withheld, positions 8621-8669]
T
[91 nt withheld, positions 8671-8761]
G
[124 nt withheld, positions 8763-8886]
CAG
Features (pLannotate 1.2.2; 27 found; start..end, strand, type, name):
     24..128     +  promoter       AmpR promoter: bla
    129..989     +  CDS            AmpR: β-lactamase; bla; confers resistance to ampicillin, carbenicillin, and related antibiotics
   1160..1748    +  rep_origin     ori: high-copy-number ColE1/pMB1/pBR322/pUC origin of replication
   1931..2023    +  CDS            lacI (fragment): lac repressor; lacI; The lac repressor binds to the lac operator to inhibit transcription in E. coli. This inhibition can be relieved by adding lactose or isopropyl-β-D-thiogalactopyranoside (IPTG).
   2036..2057    +  protein_bind   CAP binding site: CAP binding activates transcription in the presence of cAMP. E. coli catabolite activator protein
   2072..2102    +  promoter       lac promoter: promoter for the E. coli lac operon
   2110..2126    +  protein_bind   lac operator: The lac repressor binds to the lac operator to inhibit transcription in E. coli. This inhibition can be relieved by adding lactose or isopropyl-β-D-thiogalactopyranoside (IPTG). lac repressor encoded by lacI
   2406..2785    +  enhancer       CMV enhancer: human cytomegalovirus immediate early enhancer
   2787..3064    +  promoter       chicken β-actin promoter: No description available
   3065..4081    +  intron         chimeric intron: chimera between introns from chicken β-actin and rabbit β-globin
   4141..4174    +  protein_bind   loxP: Cre-mediated recombination occurs in the 8-bp core sequence (GCATACAT). Cre recombinase
   4177..4202    +  misc_feature   MCS (fragment): pBluescript multiple cloning site
   4202..4284    +  CDS            large T antigen (fragment): large T antigen from SV40 (simian virus 40)
   4307..4428    +  polyA_signal   SV40 poly(A) signal: SV40 polyadenylation signal
   4435..4517    +  CDS            large T antigen (fragment): large T antigen from SV40 (simian virus 40)
   4540..4661    +  polyA_signal   SV40 poly(A) signal: SV40 polyadenylation signal
   4668..4750    +  CDS            large T antigen (fragment): large T antigen from SV40 (simian virus 40)
   4773..4894    +  polyA_signal   SV40 poly(A) signal: SV40 polyadenylation signal
   4917..4950    +  protein_bind   loxP: Cre-mediated recombination occurs in the 8-bp core sequence (GCATACAT). Cre recombinase
   4960..5673    +  CDS            Superfolder GFP: Superfolder GFP is a basic (constitutively fluorescent) green fluorescent protein published in 2005, derived from Aequorea victoria. It is reported to be a very rapidly-maturing weak dimer.
   5758..7185    +  CDS            tdTomato: tdTomato is a basic (constitutively fluorescent) orange fluorescent protein published in 2004, derived from Discosoma sp.. It is reported to be a somewhat slowly-maturing tandem dimer with low acid sensitivity.
   7196..7781    +  misc_feature   WPRE: woodchuck hepatitis virus posttranscriptional regulatory element
   7826..8050    +  polyA_signal   bGH poly(A) signal: bovine growth hormone polyadenylation signal
   8054..8075    +  promoter       SV40 promoter (fragment): SV40 enhancer and early promoter
   8248..8266    -  promoter       T7 promoter: promoter for bacteriophage T7 RNA polymerase
   8269..8426    +  CDS            lacZα (fragment): LacZα fragment of β-galactosidase; lacZ fragment
   8458..8886    -  rep_origin     f1 ori (sequence partly withheld): f1 bacteriophage origin of replication; arrow indicates direction of (+) strand synthesis
