[The description below was written by a language model from this plasmid's Addgene catalogue record and pLannotate feature annotations shown in this document.]
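Description:
CAG-loxP-3xpA-sfGFP-tdTomato T2A GST XE is a mammalian expression plasmid on a custom backbone that carries a Cre-dependent, two-colour fluorescent reporter cassette. It is propagated in E. coli as a high-copy plasmid through a ColE1/pUC-type origin and is selected with ampicillin via the β-lactamase gene. The backbone also retains an f1 phage origin, a T7 promoter, and remnants of lac promoter/operator, lacI and lacZα sequences typical of pBluescript-style cloning vectors.

Expression is driven by the CAG promoter, annotated here as the CMV immediate-early enhancer, the chicken β-actin promoter and a chimeric β-actin/β-globin intron, which together give strong, broadly active transcription in mammalian cells. Immediately downstream sits a stop cassette of three tandem SV40 polyadenylation signals flanked by two loxP sites in the same orientation. These signals terminate transcripts before they reach the reporter, so little or no fluorescent protein should be produced until Cre recombinase excises the floxed segment.

After excision, the promoter reads into a single open reading frame encoding superfolder GFP followed by tdTomato. According to the record, the two are joined by a T2A self-cleaving peptide with a GST linker. The feature table does not annotate this element, but a short unannotated gap lies between the two coding sequences. Ribosomal skipping at T2A should yield separate green and red proteins from one transcript. A WPRE and a bovine growth hormone poly(A) signal follow to enhance transcript stability and processing. The design suits comparison of 2A linker performance or Cre-activated dual-colour labelling, though the record states no application beyond the linked reporters, and does not explain the "XE" suffix.
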