Addgene plasmid #113838: CAG-loxP-3xpA-sfGFP-tdTomato T2A GST XE
Purpose: Superfolder GFP and tdTomato linked by T2A (GST linker)
Depositing lab: Mario Capecchi. Depositing organization: University of Utah.
Backbone
  Vector backbone: Custom
  Vector type: Mammalian Expression
Growth in bacteria
  Bacterial resistance: Ampicillin, 100 μg/mL
  Growth temperature: 30°C
  Growth strain: DH10B
  Copy number: High Copy
Gene/Insert
  Gene/Insert name: sfGFP-T2A-tdTomato
Terms and licenses: Academic/Nonprofit Terms; Industry Terms: Not Available to Industry
How to cite: CAG-loxP-3xpA-sfGFP-tdTomato T2A GST XE was a gift from Mario Capecchi (Addgene plasmid # 113838 ; http://n2t.net/addgene:113838 ; RRID:Addgene_113838)
